Addgene plasmid #50050: MIC2
Purpose: expresses toxoplasma gondii MIC2 extracellular domain in mammalian cells
Depositing lab: Timothy Springer. Depositing organization: Boston Children's Hospital.
Backbone
  Vector backbone: pIRES2-EGFP
  Backbone size w/o insert (bp): 5400
  Total vector size (bp): 7400
  Modifications to backbone: The vector is modified for LIC cloning, but the insert can also be extracted using 5' Nhe I/sal I/BsiW1, and 3' Spe I, Asc I/BssH II.
  Vector type: Mammalian Expression
  Selectable markers: Neomycin (select with G418)
Growth in bacteria
  Bacterial resistance: Kanamycin, 50 μg/mL
  Growth temperature: 37°C
  Growth strain: DH5alpha
  Copy number: Unknown
Gene/Insert
  Gene/Insert name: MIC2 (alt names: TgMIC2; TRAP Homolog; MIC2(30-679))
  Species: toxoplasma gondii
  Insert size (bp): 2000
  Mutation: S158A, N357S, N463S, N470D
  GenBank ID: AAB63303
  Promoter: CMV
  Tag / fusion protein: TEV (C terminal on insert); SBP (C terminal on insert); HIS (C terminal on insert)
  Cloning method: Ligation Independent Cloning
  Sequencing primers: 5′ CMV-F; 3′ IRES-R
Resource information
  A portion of this plasmid was derived from a plasmid made by: Dr. David Sibley Washington University School of Medicine
Terms and licenses: Academic/Nonprofit Terms; Industry Terms: Not Available to Industry
Depositor comments: Please note that Addgene has not been unable to verify the N357S, N463S, N470D mutations in the MIC2 sequence.
How to cite: MIC2 was a gift from Timothy Springer (Addgene plasmid # 50050 ; http://n2t.net/addgene:50050 ; RRID:Addgene_50050)
