[The description below was written by a language model from this plasmid's Addgene catalogue record.]
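Description:
MIC2 is a mammalian expression plasmid of about 7.4 kb built on the pIRES2-EGFP backbone (about 5.4 kb), which was modified to accept inserts by ligation-independent cloning. Flanking restriction sites were kept so that the insert can also be excised conventionally. The plasmid is propagated in E. coli under kanamycin selection, and its neomycin resistance marker allows G418 selection of transfected mammalian cells. The record gives no feature table, so the origins of replication and other backbone elements are not itemised, and the copy number is listed as unknown.

The roughly 2 kb insert encodes the extracellular domain of Toxoplasma gondii micronemal protein 2 (TgMIC2, residues 30–679), a homolog of the Plasmodium adhesin TRAP. Expression is driven by the CMV promoter. At its C terminus the insert carries a TEV protease cleavage site followed by a streptavidin-binding peptide (SBP) and a His tag. This arrangement allows affinity purification through either tag, after which the tags can be removed by proteolysis. As the backbone name and the IRES-directed reverse sequencing primer imply, the insert sits upstream of an IRES-EGFP unit, so EGFP is translated from the same transcript and green fluorescence marks the expressing cells.

The coding sequence is recorded as carrying four substitutions: S158A, N357S, N463S and N470D. The record does not explain their rationale, and the repository comments indicate that the three asparagine substitutions could not be verified in its sequencing. The record also does not state which signal peptide directs secretion. The stated purpose is production of the MIC2 ectodomain in mammalian cells.
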