>Addgene plasmid #50050 | MIC2 | depositor partial sequence | sequence record 74801 | MIC2 sequence 1950 bps
AGTATTGTGGATGCCTTACGAAAAAGGTACGACACGAGTCGAGGAGGCGACGCAAACGGTGTCGATACTT
CAGGCGTTGAAGATGTGATTCAATCTGATAGTGCCATCGGAGCCGCAGAGGGGTGCACCAACCAGCTGGA
CATTTGCTTTCTTATCGATTCGTCTGGAAGCATAGGAATACAGAATTTCCGTCTAGTAAAACAGTTCCTC
CACACCTTTTTAATGGTGTTGCCCATTGGCCCAGAAGAAGTTAACAATGCAGTTGTTACTTACTCGACGG
ACGTTCACCTGCAATGGGATCTACAGAGTCCGAACGCGGTTGACAAGCAGCTCGCGGCGCATGCGGTGCT
AGAGATGCCGTATAAAAAGGGCAGTACCAACACCGCCGATGGACTGAAGGCCTGCAAACAAATTCTGTTT
ACAGGTTCGCGCCCAGGACGCGAACATGTGCCGAAGCTAGTGATTGGAATGACAGATGGCGAATCGGATT
CTGATTTTCGCACCGTGAGAGCGGCAAAGGAGATTCGTGAGCTTGGAGGCATCGTCACAGTCCTTGCAGT
CGGTCATTACGTCAAACATAGTGAGTGCCGAAGCATGTGTGGGTGCAGTGGTACGAGCGATGATGACAGT
CCGTGTCCCCTGTATCTTCGGGCTGACTGGGGGCAGCTGGCGACGGCGATTAAACCGATGCTTAAAGAGG
TTTGTAAGACACTCCCCCAGGATGCCATTTGCTCGGATTGGTCCGCATGGAGCCCCTGCAGCGTATCCTG
CGGTGACGGAAGCCAAATCAGGACGCGAACTGAGGTTTCTGCTCCGCAACCTGGAACACCAACATGTCCG
GACTGCCCTGCGCCCATGGGAAGGACTTGCGTGGAACAAGGCGGACTTGAAGAAATCCGTGAATGCAGTG
CGGGGGTATGTGCTGTTGACGCTGGATGTGGCGTCTGGGGAGAGTGGTCCGCCTGGAGCGCGTCTTGCGG
AAGTGCCACAAGGAAGCGAGAGCGAACGCGTTACAATGACCCACCACCCCAGGGGGCAGGCCGTCGGTGT
GAAAATCAGGATCCGCCGGTGTTACAGGAGCAGACAGAAGAAGCAACTCTTGCTCCTTGCATAACTATAC
CGCCAACTCCCCCAGAATGGGCTGCATGGAGCGACTGCACTGTCACGTGTGGCGGTGGCAATCGGCATCG
AGTGAGAAACGCACTGCCACCAGGACTGGGGTCGCAGAACGGAGAAAGTGACGAATCGCTCGTGTCCAAA
CTGTGGCCTGGGACAGATCTACGACAGGAGGAAGCATGTAGTACCTCACCGTGTCCAATTGATGCAACTT
GCGGTCAGTTTGAAGAATGGAGTACATGCTCGGTCTCATGTGGTGGTGGACTGAAAACGAGGTCGAGGAA
CCCTTGGAATGAAGACCAACAACATGGAGGACTATCCTGCGAGCAGCAGCATCCTGGTGGGCGGACGGAA
ACGGTAACTTGCAATCCTCAAGCGTGTCCTGTGGATGAACGACCGGGGGAGTGGGCAGAGTGGGGGGAAT
GTAGTGTCACGTGCGGCGACGGAGTGCGAGAGCGCAGGCGCGGGAAAAGTCTAGTTGAGGCTAAATTCGG
CGGACGCACCATTGATCAGCAGAATGAGGCTCTTCCGGAAGACTTAAAAATCAAAAACGTCGAGTATGAG
CCATGTTCGTATCCTGCTTGTGGAGCTTCCTGCACGTACGTCTGGAGTGACTGGAACAAGTGCGTGTGCC
CGATGGGCTACCAGGCTAGACATGCAGCAGTCAAGTTCGATTATCGTAACAAGCCTTGCGACCTCCCAAC
GTTTGAAACGAAAGCATGCAGCTGCGGCGAGACAAATCCGGTGCCTTCGGAGGGAACGACTCCTGGTGCG
CCTGGCGCCACCGGTCCGGAACAGCCAAACCAGCGCCCACTTCCTGAAGGTTCTGATGAG
