>Addgene plasmid #50050 | MIC2 | addgene partial sequence | sequence record 77000 | pCDH-rev 5'-GCATTCCTTTGGCGAGAG-3'
GGGCCAGGTTTCCGGGCCCTCACATTGCCAAAAGACGGCAATATGGTGGAAAATAACATATAGACAAACG
CACACCGGCCTTATTCCAAGCGGCTTCGGCCAGTAACGTTAGGGGGGGGGGAGGGAGAGGGGCGGATCCG
GCGCGCCACTAGTTTACGCGTGATGGTGATGGTGATGCGCTGGTTCTCTTTGGCCTTGTGGGTGATGCTC
CAGACGGGCTCTCAATTGTTCCAATTCACCAGCCAAGCCTTCCACAACATGGCCACCTCTCCAACCAGTG
GTGTACACGGGGCCCTGGAACAGCACCTCCTCATCAGAACCTTCAGGAAGTGGGCGCTGGTTTGGCTGTT
CCGGACCGGTGGCGCCAGGTGCACCAGGAGTCGTTCCCTCCGAAGGCACCGGATTTGTCTCGCCGCAGCT
GCATGCTTTCGTTTCAAACGTTGGGAGGTCGCAAGGCTTGTTACGATAATCGAACTTGACTGCTGCATGT
CTAGCCTGGTAGCCCATCGGGCACACGCACTTGTTCCAGTCACTCCAGACGTACGTGCAGGAAGCTCCAC
AAGCAGGATACGAACATGGCTCATACTCGACGTTTTTGATTTTTAAGTCTTCCGGAAGAGCCTCATTCTG
CTGATCAATGGTGCGTCCGCCGAATTTAGCCTCAACTAGACTTTTCCCGCGCCTGCGCTCTCGCACTCCG
TCGCCGCACGTGACACTACATTCCCCCCACTCTGCCCACTCCCCCGGTCGTTCATCCACAGGACAC
