>Addgene plasmid #50050 | MIC2 | addgene partial sequence | sequence record 77004 | CMV-F 5'-CGCAAATGGGCGGTAGGCGTG-3'
GAGCTGGTTTAGTGAACCGTCAGATCCGCTAGCGTCGACGTACGCCACCATGGATATGAGAGTTCCTGCT
CAATTGCTGGGGTTGCTCTTGCTCTGGTTCAGTGGGGTGTTGGGGAGTATTGTGGATGCCTTACGAAAAA
GGTACGACACGAGTCGAGGAGGCGACGCAAACGGTGTCGATACTTCAGGCGTTGAAGATGTGATTCAATC
TGATAGTGCCATCGGAGCCGCAGAGGGGTGCACCAACCAGCTGGACATTTGCTTTCTTATCGATTCGTCT
GGAAGCATAGGAATACAGAATTTCCGTCTAGTAAAACAGTTCCTCCACACCTTTTTAATGGTGTTGCCCA
TTGGCCCAGAAGAAGTTAACAATGCAGTTGTTACTTACTCGACGGACGTTCACCTGCAATGGGATCTACA
GAGTCCGAACGCGGTTGACAAGCAGCTCGCGGCGCATGCGGTGCTAGAGATGCCGTATAAAAAGGGCAGT
ACCAACACCGCCGATGGACTGAAGGCCTGCAAACAAATTCTGTTTACAGGTTCGCGCCCAGGACGCGAAC
ATGTGCCGAAGCTAGTGATTGGAATGACAGATGGCGAATCGGATTCTGATTTTCGCACCGTGAGAGCGGC
AAAGGAGATTCGTGAGCTTGGAGGCATCGTCACAGTCCTTGCAGTCGGTCATTACGTCAAACATAGTGAG
TGCCGAAGCATGTGTGGGTGCAGTGGTACGAGCGATGATGACAGTCCGTGTCCCCTGTATCTTCGGGCTG
ACTGGGGGGCAGCTGGCGACGGCGAT
